Addgene plasmid #218983: Minos ITR loxp MCS lox2272
Purpose: (Empty Backbone) Plasmid containing ITR sequences compatible with Minos transposase and multiple cloning site
Depositing lab: Amro Hamdoun. Depositing organization: University of California, San Diego (UCSD).
Backbone
  Vector backbone: Twist Bioscience High Copy Amp
  Backbone size (bp): 3137
  Vector type: Synthetic Biology
Growth in bacteria
  Bacterial resistance: Ampicillin, 100 μg/mL
  Growth temperature: 30°C
  Growth strain: NEB Stable
  Copy number: High Copy
Terms and licenses: Academic/Nonprofit Terms; Industry Terms: Not Available to Industry
How to cite: Minos ITR loxp MCS lox2272 was a gift from Amro Hamdoun (Addgene plasmid # 218983 ; http://n2t.net/addgene:218983 ; RRID:Addgene_218983)
