[The description below was written by a language model from this plasmid's Addgene catalogue record and pLannotate feature annotations shown in this document.]
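Description:
Minos ITR loxp MCS lox2272 is an empty synthetic-biology backbone of 3,137 bp, built on the Twist Bioscience high-copy ampicillin vector. It is intended as a donor plasmid for transgenesis with the Minos transposase. It replicates in E. coli from a high-copy ColE1/pUC-type origin and is selected through the β-lactamase (AmpR) gene driven by its own bla promoter. The automated annotation also picks up an attB1 Gateway site and a short lacZα fragment in the backbone. These appear to be vector remnants rather than functional parts of the design.

The working region is a cargo-acceptor cassette. According to the catalogue entry, Minos inverted terminal repeats flank the cassette so that Minos transposase can excise whatever lies between them and integrate it into a host genome. The feature table does not annotate the ITRs themselves, so their exact positions are not recorded here. Within this region, a loxP site and a lox2272 site lie in the same orientation about 170 bp apart, bracketing the multiple cloning site. Because loxP and lox2272 each recombine only with their own kind, this heterospecific pair would not be expected to delete the intervening DNA. After integration, such a pair could support Cre-mediated cassette exchange with a matching donor, although the record does not state this intent.

The plasmid carries no promoter, reporter or gene of interest, and users clone their own expression cassette into the MCS. The record does not name a target organism for transposition.
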