Features (pLannotate 1.2.2; 7 found; start..end, strand, type, name):
    340..373     +  protein_bind   loxP: Cre-mediated recombination occurs in the 8-bp core sequence (GCATACAT). Cre recombinase
    540..573     +  protein_bind   lox2272: Cre-mediated recombination occurs in the 8-bp core sequence (GGATACTT). lox2272 sites are compatible with each other, but incompatible with loxP or loxN sites (Lee and Saito, 1988). Cre recombinase
   1161..1749    -  rep_origin     ori: high-copy-number ColE1/pMB1/pBR322/pUC origin of replication
   1866..1890    -  protein_bind   attB1: mutant version of attB; recombination site for the Gateway® BP reaction BP Clonase™
   1990..2850    -  CDS            AmpR: β-lactamase; bla; confers resistance to ampicillin, carbenicillin, and related antibiotics
   2851..2955    -  promoter       AmpR promoter: bla
   3042..3085    -  CDS            lacZα (fragment): LacZα fragment of β-galactosidase; lacZ fragment
>Addgene plasmid #218983 | Minos ITR loxp MCS lox2272 | addgene full sequence | sequence record 436166 | Addgene NGS Result
GCTTCTATAAATTATGCCAAGCACGTTAGCAGCTTCTACGAGCCCCAACCACTATTAATTCGAACAGCAT
GTTTTTTTGCAGTGCGCAATGTTTAACACACTATATTATCAATACTACTAAAGATAACACATACCAATGC
ATTTCGTCTCAAAGAGAATTTTATTCTCTTCACGACGAAAAAAAAAGTTTTGCTCTATTTCCAACAACAA
CAAAAATATGAGTAATTTATTCAAACGGTTTGCTTAAGAGATAAGAAAAAAGTGACCACTATTAATTCGA
ACGCGGCGTAAGCTACCTTAATCTCAAGAAGAGCAAAACAAAAGCAACTAATGTAACGGATAACTTCGTA
TAGCATACATTATACGAAGTTATAACCATATGTGACGTCTACGGATCCGCATGCACTAGTGGCGCGCCAT
TAACCATGGTTAAAGCTTAAGGCCGGCCAGCGATCGCCGGACATCGATTGGAATTCAAGGCCTCTCGAGC
CTCTAGAACGTTAACAAGGTACCGGCGGCCGCCTTCACGCGTGGTTACCATAACTTCGTATAGGATACTT
TATACGAAGTTATCCGCGGGGGAAATTAATTAAATTATTGTTTTAAGTATGATAGTAAATCACATTACGC
CGCGTTCGAATTAATAGTGGTCACTTTTTTCTTATCTCTTAAGCAAACCGTTTGAATAAATTACTCATAT
TTTTGTTGTTGTTGGAAATAGAGCAAAACTTTTTTTTTCGTCGTGAAGAGAATAAAATTCTCTTTGAGAC
GAAATGCATTGGTATGTGTTATCTTTAGTAGTATTGATAATATAGTGTGTTAAACATTGCGCACTGCAAA
AAAAACATGCTGTTCGAATTAATAGTGGTTGGGGCTCGTAGAAAACGAAAAATATCTTAAGCTAGCATAG
AGAATGAGGCTAGGTGGAGGCTCAGTGATGATAAGTCTGCGATGGTGGATGCATGTGTCATGGTCATAGC
TGTTTCCTGTGTGAAATTGTTATCCGCTCAGAGGGCACAATCCTATTCCGCGCTATCCGACAATCTCCAA
GACATTAGGTGGAGTTCAGTTCGGCGTATGGCATATGTCGCTGGAAAGAACATGTGAGCAAAAGGCCAGC
AAAAGGCCAGGAACCGTAAAAAGGCCGCGTTGCTGGCGTTTTTCCATAGGCTCCGCCCCCCTGACGAGCA
TCACAAAAATCGACGCTCAAGTCAGAGGTGGCGAAACCCGACAGGACTATAAAGATACCAGGCGTTTCCC
CCTGGAAGCTCCCTCGTGCGCTCTCCTGTTCCGACCCTGCCGCTTACCGGATACCTGTCCGCCTTTCTCC
CTTCGGGAAGCGTGGCGCTTTCTCATAGCTCACGCTGTAGGTATCTCAGTTCGGTGTAGGTCGTTCGCTC
CAAGCTGGGCTGTGTGCACGAACCCCCCGTTCAGCCCGACCGCTGCGCCTTATCCGGTAACTATCGTCTT
GAGTCCAACCCGGTAAGACACGACTTATCGCCACTGGCAGCAGCCACTGGTAACAGGATTAGCAGAGCGA
GGTATGTAGGCGGTGCTACAGAGTTCTTGAAGTGGTGGCCTAACTACGGCTACACTAGAAGAACAGTATT
TGGTATCTGCGCTCTGCTGAAGCCAGTTACCTTCGGAAAAAGAGTTGGTAGCTCTTGATCCGGCAAACAA
ACCACCGCTGGTAGCGGTGGTTTTTTTGTTTGCAAGCAGCAGATTACGCGCAGAAAAAAAGGATCTCAAG
AAGATCCTTTGATCTTTTCTACGGGGTCTGACGCTCTATTCAACAAAGCCGCCGTCCCGTCAAGTCAGCG
TAAATGGGTAGGGGGCTTCAAATCGTCCTCGTGATACCAATTCGGAGCCTGCTTTTTTGTACAAACTTGT
TGATAATGGCAATTCAAGGATCTTCACCTAGATCCTTTTAAATTAAAAATGAAGTTTTAAATCAATCTAA
AGTATATATGAGTAAACTTGGTCTGACAGTTACCAATGCTTAATCAGTGAGGCACCTATCTCAGCGATCT
GTCTATTTCGTTCATCCATAGTTGCCTGACTCCCCGTCGTGTAGATAACTACGATACGGGAGGGCTTACC
ATCTGGCCCCAGTGCTGCAATGATACCGCGAGAGCCACGCTCACCGGCTCCAGATTTATCAGCAATAAAC
CAGCCAGCCGGAAGGGCCGAGCGCAGAAGTGGTCCTGCAACTTTATCCGCCTCCATCCAGTCTATTAATT
GTTGCCGGGAAGCTAGAGTAAGTAGTTCGCCAGTTAATAGTTTGCGCAACGTTGTTGCCATTGCTACAGG
CATCGTGGTGTCACGCTCGTCGTTTGGTATGGCTTCATTCAGCTCCGGTTCCCAACGATCAAGGCGAGTT
ACATGATCCCCCATGTTGTGCAAAAAAGCGGTTAGCTCCTTCGGTCCTCCGATCGTTGTCAGAAGTAAGT
TGGCCGCAGTGTTATCACTCATGGTTATGGCAGCACTGCATAATTCTCTTACTGTCATGCCATCCGTAAG
ATGCTTTTCTGTGACTGGTGAGTACTCAACCAAGTCATTCTGAGAATAGTGTATGCGGCGACCGAGTTGC
TCTTGCCCGGCGTCAATACGGGATAATACCGCGCCACATAGCAGAACTTTAAAAGTGCTCATCATTGGAA
AACGTTCTTCGGGGCGAAAACTCTCAAGGATCTTACCGCTGTTGAGATCCAGTTCGATGTAACCCACTCG
TGCACCCAACTGATCTTCAGCATCTTTTACTTTCACCAGCGTTTCTGGGTGAGCAAAAACAGGAAGGCAA
AATGCCGCAAAAAAGGGAATAAGGGCGACACGGAAATGTTGAATACTCATACTCTTCCTTTTTCAATATT
ATTGAAGCATTTATCAGGGTTATTGTCTCATGAGCGGATACATATTTGAATGTATTTAGAAAAATAAACA
AATAGGGGTTCCGCGCACATTTCCCCGAAAAGTGCCAGATACCTGAAACAAAACCCATCGTACGGCCAAG
GAAGTCTCCAATAACTGTGATCCACCACAAGCGCCAGGGTTTTCCCAGTCACGACGTTGTAAAACGACGG
CCAGTCATGCATAATCCGCACGCATCTGGAATAAGGAAGTGCCATTCCGCCTGACCT
